Addgene plasmid #118274: pAAV-camk2-Sthk-p2a-bpac(WT) minWPRE
Purpose: Expresses the SthK channel & bPAC(WT)-mCherry under a minimal CamKII promoter
Depositing lab: Dietmar Schmitz. Depositing organization: Charite Universitaetsmedizin Berlin. Publication: Potassium channel-based optogenetic silencing. Bernal Sierra YA, Rost BR, Pofahl M, Fernandes AM, Kopton RA, Moser S, Holtkamp D, Masala N, Beed P, Tukker JJ, Oldani S, Bonigk W, Kohl P, Baier H, Schneider-Warme F, Hegemann P, Beck H, Seifert R, Schmitz D. Nat Commun. 2018 Nov 5;9(1):4611. doi: 10.1038/s41467-018-07038-8. PubMed 30397200.
Backbone
  Vector backbone: CW3SL
  Backbone manufacturer: Bong-Kiun Kaang
  Backbone size w/o insert (bp): 3771
  Total vector size (bp): 7002
  Vector type: Mammalian Expression, AAV
Growth in bacteria
  Bacterial resistance: Ampicillin, 100 μg/mL
  Growth temperature: 37°C
  Growth strain: XL10 Gold
  Copy number: Unknown
Gene/Insert 1
  Gene/Insert name: bPAC(WT) (alt name: photoactivated adenylyl cyclase from Beggiatoa sp.)
  Species: Beggiatoa sp.
  Insert size (bp): 1055
  Promoter: CamK II
  Tag / fusion protein: myc tag (C terminal on insert); His tag (C terminal on insert); mCherry (C terminal on insert)
  Cloning method: Gibson Cloning
  Sequencing primers: 5′ CGGAGCTACTAACTTCAGCC; 3′ CGTATCCACATAGCGTAAAAGGAGCAA
Gene/Insert 2
  Gene/Insert name: SthK
  Species: Spirochaeta thermophila
  GenBank ID: YP_003873862.1
  Promoter: CamK II
  Tag / fusion protein: P2A (C terminal on insert)
  Cloning method: Gibson Cloning
  Sequencing primers: 5′ GTTCTCCGTTTGCACTCAGGA; 3′ GGGTTCTCCTCCACGTCTC
Terms and licenses: Academic/Nonprofit Terms; Industry Terms: Not Available to Industry
How to cite: pAAV-camk2-Sthk-p2a-bpac(WT) minWPRE was a gift from Dietmar Schmitz (Addgene plasmid # 118274 ; http://n2t.net/addgene:118274 ; RRID:Addgene_118274)
