[The description below was written by a language model from this plasmid's Addgene catalogue record and pLannotate feature annotations shown in this document.]
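Description:
pAAV-camk2-Sthk-p2a-bpac(WT) minWPRE is an AAV transfer plasmid for mammalian expression, built on the compact CW3SL backbone and totalling about 7 kb. It is propagated in E. coli through a high-copy ColE1/pUC-type origin and selected with ampicillin via the β-lactamase gene. An f1 phage origin is also present. The expression cassette lies between AAV2 inverted terminal repeats, which allow the intervening DNA to be packaged into recombinant AAV particles. The feature table annotates the downstream ITR as complete and the upstream one only as short fragments.

The payload is a bicistronic, two-component optogenetic silencing system driven by a shortened (roughly 365 bp) mouse CaMKIIα promoter fragment, typically used to favour expression in excitatory neurons. The first open reading frame encodes SthK, a channel from Spirochaeta thermophila, followed by a P2A self-cleaving peptide. The second encodes wild-type bPAC, the photoactivated adenylyl cyclase from Beggiatoa sp., carrying C-terminal myc and His tags and fused to mCherry as a red fluorescent reporter. The P2A element lets both proteins be produced from a single transcript. According to the associated work on potassium channel-based silencing, the intended logic is that light-stimulated bPAC makes cAMP, which opens the cyclic nucleotide-gated SthK potassium channel and suppresses cell activity.

The automated annotation identifies mCherry but not the SthK, P2A or bPAC coding regions, which presumably fill the unannotated span between the promoter and mCherry. Downstream, truncated WPRE fragments (the "minWPRE") and a shortened SV40 polyadenylation signal support transcript stability and 3′ processing while saving space within the AAV packaging limit.
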