Features (pLannotate 1.2.2; 17 found; start..end, strand, type, name):
     58..85      +  repeat_region  AAV2 ITR (fragment): inverted terminal repeat of adeno-associated virus serotype 2 inverted
    114..141     +  repeat_region  AAV2 ITR (fragment): inverted terminal repeat of adeno-associated virus serotype 2 inverted
    195..559     +  promoter       CaMKII promoter (fragment): promoter for the mouse calcium/calmodulin-dependent kinase II α subunit
    567..587     -  misc_feature   MCS (fragment): pBluescript multiple cloning site
   3146..3850    +  CDS            mCherry: mCherry is a basic (constitutively fluorescent) red fluorescent protein published in 2004, derived from Discosoma sp.. It is reported to be a very rapidly-maturing monomer with low acid sensitivity.
   3867..4024    +  misc_feature   WPRE (fragment): woodchuck hepatitis virus posttranscriptional regulatory element
   4030..4114    +  misc_feature   WPRE (fragment): woodchuck hepatitis virus posttranscriptional regulatory element
   4113..4156    -  polyA_signal   SV40 poly(A) signal (fragment): SV40 polyadenylation signal
   4160..4227    -  polyA_signal   SV40 poly(A) signal (fragment): SV40 polyadenylation signal
   4300..4440    +  repeat_region  AAV2 ITR: inverted terminal repeat of adeno-associated virus serotype 2 inverted
   4445..4496    -  misc_feature   bom (fragment): basis of mobility region from pBR322
   4515..4970    +  rep_origin     f1 ori (sequence partly withheld): f1 bacteriophage origin of replication; arrow indicates direction of (+) strand synthesis
   4971..5020    -  misc_feature   bom (fragment): basis of mobility region from pBR322
   5122..5157    -  CDS            rop (fragment): Rop protein, which maintains plasmids at low copy number; rop
   5252..5356    +  promoter       AmpR promoter: bla
   5357..6217    +  CDS            AmpR: β-lactamase; bla; confers resistance to ampicillin, carbenicillin, and related antibiotics
   6388..6976    +  rep_origin     ori: high-copy-number ColE1/pMB1/pBR322/pUC origin of replication
>Addgene plasmid #118274 | pAAV-camk2-Sthk-p2a-bpac(WT) minWPRE | addgene full sequence | sequence record 233695 | Addgene NGS Result
GCCTTTTTACGGTTCCTGGCCTTTTGCTGGCCTTTTGCTCACATGTCCTGCAGGCAGCTGCGCGCTCGCT
CGCTCACTGAGGCCGCCCGGGCGTCGGGCGACCTTTGGTCGCCCGGCCTCAGTGAGCGAGCGAGCGCGCA
GAGAGGGAGTGGCCAACTCCATCACTAGGGGTTCCTGCGGCCGCAGATGCTGCACACTTGTGGACTAAGT
TTGTTCGCATCCCCTTCTCCAACCCCCTCAGTACATCACCCTGGGGGAACAGGGTCCACTTGCTCCTGGG
CCCACACAGTCCTGCAGTATTGTGTATATAAGGCCAGGGCAAAGAGGAGCAGGTTTTAAAGTGAAAGGCA
GGCAGGTGTTGGGGAGGCAGTTACCGGGGCAACGGGAACAGGGCGTTTCGGAGGTGGTTGCCATGGGGAC
CTGGATGCTGACGAAGGCTCGCGAGGCTGTGAGCAGCCACAGTGCCCTGCTCAGAAGCCCCAAGCTCGTC
AGTCAAGCCGGTTCTCCGTTTGCACTCAGGAGCACGGGCAGGCGAGTGGCCCCTAGTTCTGGGGGCAGCG
TGAAAAGACGGTATCGATAAGCTTGATTCGAGCTAGCCATGAAAAGCTCCGCCTTCTCCCACCCCACCTA
CACCCTGGTCTGGAAAGTCGGCATTCTGGCTGTCACTCTGTATTACGCTATTCGAATCCCACTGACCCTG
GTGTTCCCCTCTCTGTTTAGTCCCCTGCTGCCTCTGGATATCCTGGCCAGTCTGGCTCTGATCGCAGACA
TTCCTCTGGATTTCGCCTTTGAGTCACGAAAGACAAGCGGCAGGAAACCAACTCTGCTGGCTCCTAGCCG
ACTGCCAGATCTGCTGGCCGCTCTGCCACTGGACCTGCTGGTGTTCGCCCTGCACCTGCCATCACCCCTG
AGCCTGCTGTCCCTGGTGAGGCTGCTGAAGCTGATCTCCGTCCAGAGGTCTGCTACAAGAATCCTGTCTT
ACAGAATTAACCCAGCACTGCTGCGGCTGCTGAGTCTGGTGGGATTCATCCTGCTGGCAGCCCATGGGAT
TGCCTGCGGCTGGATGTCACTGCAGCCACCTAGCGAGTCCCCAGCAGGAACCAGATACCTGAGCGCCTTC
TACTGGACAATCACCACACTGACTACCATCGGCTACGGAGATATTACCCCATCCACACCCATTCAGACCG
TGTACACCATCGTCATTGAGCTGCTGGGAGCTGCAATGTATGGACTGGTCATCGGGAATATTGCATCTCT
GGTCAGTAAGCTGGACGCCGCTAAACTGCTGCACCGAGAGAGGATGGAACGGGTGACAGCTTTCCTGAGT
TACAAGAAAATCTCACCTGAGCTGCAGAGGAGAATTCTGGAATACTTTGATTATCTGTGGGAGACTCGGC
GCGGGTATGAGGAACGCGAGGTGCTGAAGGAACTGCCTCACCCACTGCGACTGGCTGTCGCAATGGAAAT
CCATGGCGACGTGATTGAGAAGGTCCCACTGTTCAAAGGGGCCGGCGAAGACTTTATCCGCGATATCATT
CTGCATCTGGAGCCCGTGATCTACGGACCTGGGGAATATATCATTAGGGCTGGCGAGCTGGGCAGCGATG
TCTACTTTATCAACAGAGGCAGCGTGGAGGTCCTGTCCGCAGACGAAAAGACCCGGTATGCCATCCTGTC
TGAGGGCCAGTTCTTTGGAGAAATGGCACTGATTCTGCGAGCACCACGAACAGCTACTGTGAGAGCACGG
ACTTTCTGTGACCTGTACAGACTGGATAAAGAAACCTTTGACAGAATCCTGTCTCGCTATCCTGAGATTG
CAGCCCAGATTCAGGAACTGGCTGTGCGGAGGAAAGAAGAACTGGAAGGGGGGACATCACGGCGGGGAAC
CGGTCCCGGGCTTAAGGAGCTCGCATGCGGAAGCGGAGCTACTAACTTCAGCCTGCTGAAGCAGGCTGGA
GACGTGGAGGAGAACCCTGGACCTAGATCTGGAATTCAAGGCCTCTCGAGCATGATGAAGCGGCTGGTGT
ACATCAGCAAGATCAGCGGCCACCTGAGCCTGGAAGAGATCCAGCGGATCGGCAAGGTGTCCATCAAGAA
CAACCAGCGGGACAACATCACCGGCGTGCTGCTGTACCTGCAGGGCCTGTTCTTCCAGATCCTGGAAGGC
GAGAACGAGAAGGTGGACAAGCTGTACAAGAAAATCCTGGTGGACGACCGGCACACCAACATCCTGTGCC
TGAAAACCGAGTACGACATCACCGACCGGATGTTCCCCAACTGGGCCATGAAAACCATCAACCTGAACGA
GAACAGCGAGCTGATGATCCAGCCCATCAAGAGCCTGCTGCAGACCATCACCCAGAGCCACCGGGTGCTG
GAAAAGTACATGCCCGCCAGAGTGATCTACCTGATCAACCAGGGCATCAACCCCCTGACCGTGGAGCCCC
AGCTGGTCGAGAAGATCATCTTCTTCAGCGACATCCTGGCCTTCAGCACCCTGACCGAGAAGCTGCCCGT
GAACGAGGTGGTCATCCTGGTCAACCGGTACTTCAGCATCTGCACCCGGATCATCAGCGCCTACGGCGGC
GAAGTGACCAAGTTCATCGGCGACTGCGTGATGGCCAGCTTCACCAAAGAGCAGGGCGACGCCGCCATCC
GGACCAGCCTGGACATCATCTCCGAGCTGAAGCAGCTGCGGCACCACGTGGAGGCCACCAACCCCCTGCA
CCTGCTGTACACCGGCATCGGCCTGAGCTACGGCCACGTGATCGAGGGCAACATGGGCAGCAGCCTGAAG
ATGGACCACACCCTGCTGGGGGACGCCGTGAACGTGGCCGCCAGGCTGGAAGCCCTGACAAGACAGCTGC
CCTACGCCCTGGCCTTTACAGCCGGCGTGAAGAAGTGCTGCCAGGCCCAGTGGACCTTCATCAACCTGGG
AGCCCACCAGGTCAAGGGCAAGCAGGAAGCCATCGAGGTCTACACCGTGAATGAGGCCCAGAAGTACTAC
GACACCCTGCAGATCACCCAGCTGATCCGGCAGACCCTGGAAAACGACAAGCCGCGGACGTACGAGCAAA
AGCTGATCTCGGAGGAGGACCTGAAGGGATCGCACCACCATCACCACCATGCAGCTAGATCTGCCGTGAG
CAAGGGCGAGGAGGATAACATGGCCATCATCAAGGAGTTCATGCGCTTCAAGGTGCACATGGAGGGCTCC
GTGAACGGCCACGAGTTCGAGATCGAGGGCGAGGGCGAGGGCCGCCCCTACGAGGGCACCCAGACCGCCA
AGCTGAAGGTGACCAAGGGTGGCCCCCTGCCCTTCGCCTGGGACATCCTGTCCCCTCAGTTCATGTACGG
CTCCAAGGCCTACGTGAAGCACCCCGCCGACATCCCCGACTACTTGAAGCTGTCCTTCCCCGAGGGCTTC
AAGTGGGAGCGCGTGATGAACTTCGAGGACGGCGGCGTGGTGACCGTGACCCAGGACTCCTCCCTGCAGG
ACGGCGAGTTCATCTACAAGGTGAAGCTGCGCGGCACCAACTTCCCCTCCGACGGCCCCGTAATGCAGAA
GAAGACCATGGGCTGGGAGGCCTCCTCCGAGCGGATGTACCCCGAGGACGGCGCCCTGAAGGGCGAGATC
AAGCAGAGGCTGAAGCTGAAGGACGGCGGCCACTACGACGCTGAGGTCAAGACCACCTACAAGGCCAAGA
AGCCCGTGCAGCTGCCCGGCGCCTACAACGTCAACATCAAGTTGGACATCACCTCCCACAACGAGGACTA
CACCATCGTGGAACAGTACGAACGCGCCGAGGGCCGCCACTCCACCGGCGGCATGGACGAGCTGTACAAG
TTAATTAACTCGAGATAATCAACCTCTGGATTACAAAATTTGTGAAAGATTGACTGGTATTCTTAACTAT
GTTGCTCCTTTTACGCTATGTGGATACGCTGCTTTAATGCCTTTGTATCATGCTATTGCTTCCCGTATGG
CTTTCATTTTCTCCTCCTTGTATAAATCCTGGTTAGTTCTTGCCACGGCGGAACTCATCGCCGCCTGCCT
TGCCCGCTGCTGGACAGGGGCTCGGCTGTTGGGCACTGACAATTCCGTGGTGTTTATTTGTGAAATTTGT
GATGCTATTGCTTTATTTGTAACCATCTAGCTTTATTTGTGAAATTTGTGATGCTATTGCTTTATTTGTA
ACCATTATAAGCTGCAATAAACAAGTTAACAACAACAATTGCATTCATTTTATGTTTCAGGTTCAGGGGG
AGATGTGGGAGGTTTTTTAAAGCGGCCGCAGGAACCCCTAGTGATGGAGTTGGCCACTCCCTCTCTGCGC
GCTCGCTCGCTCACTGAGGCCGGGCGACCAAAGGTCGCCCGACGCCCGGGCTTTGCCCGGGCGGCCTCAG
TGAGCGAGCGAGCGCGCAGCTGCCTGCAGGGGCGCCTGATGCGGTATTTTCTCCTTACGCATCTGTGCGG
TATTTCACACCGCATA
[95 nt withheld, positions 4497-4591]
T
[46 nt withheld, positions 4593-4638]
C
[141 nt withheld, positions 4640-4780]
CCTTTGACGTTGGAGTCCACGTTCTTT
[37 nt withheld, positions 4808-4844]
ACTCTATCTCGGGCTATTCTTTTGATTTATAAGGGATTTTGCCGATTTCGGTCTATTGGTTAAAAAATGA
GCTGATTTAACAAAAATTTAACGCGAATTTTAACAAAATATTAACGTTTACAATTTTATGGTGCACTCTC
AGTACAATCTGCTCTGATGCCGCATAGTTAAGCCAGCCCCGACACCCGCCAACACCCGCTGACGCGCCCT
GACGGGCTTGTCTGCTCCCGGCATCCGCTTACAGACAAGCTGTGACCGTCTCCGGGAGCTGCATGTGTCA
GAGGTTTTCACCGTCATCACCGAAACGCGCGAGACGAAAGGGCCTCGTGATACGCCTATTTTTATAGGTT
AATGTCATGATAATAATGGTTTCTTAGACGTCAGGTGGCACTTTTCGGGGAAATGTGCGCGGAACCCCTA
TTTGTTTATTTTTCTAAATACATTCAAATATGTATCCGCTCATGAGACAATAACCCTGATAAATGCTTCA
ATAATATTGAAAAAGGAAGAGTATGAGTATTCAACATTTCCGTGTCGCCCTTATTCCCTTTTTTGCGGCA
TTTTGCCTTCCTGTTTTTGCTCACCCAGAAACGCTGGTGAAAGTAAAAGATGCTGAAGATCAGTTGGGTG
CACGAGTGGGTTACATCGAACTGGATCTCAACAGCGGTAAGATCCTTGAGAGTTTTCGCCCCGAAGAACG
TTTTCCAATGATGAGCACTTTTAAAGTTCTGCTATGTGGCGCGGTATTATCCCGTATTGACGCCGGGCAA
GAGCAACTCGGTCGCCGCATACACTATTCTCAGAATGACTTGGTTGAGTACTCACCAGTCACAGAAAAGC
ATCTTACGGATGGCATGACAGTAAGAGAATTATGCAGTGCTGCCATAACCATGAGTGATAACACTGCGGC
CAACTTACTTCTGACAACGATCGGAGGACCGAAGGAGCTAACCGCTTTTTTGCACAACATGGGGGATCAT
GTAACTCGCCTTGATCGTTGGGAACCGGAGCTGAATGAAGCCATACCAAACGACGAGCGTGACACCACGA
TGCCTGTAGCAATGGCAACAACGTTGCGCAAACTATTAACTGGCGAACTACTTACTCTAGCTTCCCGGCA
ACAATTAATAGACTGGATGGAGGCGGATAAAGTTGCAGGACCACTTCTGCGCTCGGCCCTTCCGGCTGGC
TGGTTTATTGCTGATAAATCTGGAGCCGGTGAGCGTGGGTCTCGCGGTATCATTGCAGCACTGGGGCCAG
ATGGTAAGCCCTCCCGTATCGTAGTTATCTACACGACGGGGAGTCAGGCAACTATGGATGAACGAAATAG
ACAGATCGCTGAGATAGGTGCCTCACTGATTAAGCATTGGTAACTGTCAGACCAAGTTTACTCATATATA
CTTTAGATTGATTTAAAACTTCATTTTTAATTTAAAAGGATCTAGGTGAAGATCCTTTTTGATAATCTCA
TGACCAAAATCCCTTAACGTGAGTTTTCGTTCCACTGAGCGTCAGACCCCGTAGAAAAGATCAAAGGATC
TTCTTGAGATCCTTTTTTTCTGCGCGTAATCTGCTGCTTGCAAACAAAAAAACCACCGCTACCAGCGGTG
GTTTGTTTGCCGGATCAAGAGCTACCAACTCTTTTTCCGAAGGTAACTGGCTTCAGCAGAGCGCAGATAC
CAAATACTGTTCTTCTAGTGTAGCCGTAGTTAGGCCACCACTTCAAGAACTCTGTAGCACCGCCTACATA
CCTCGCTCTGCTAATCCTGTTACCAGTGGCTGCTGCCAGTGGCGATAAGTCGTGTCTTACCGGGTTGGAC
TCAAGACGATAGTTACCGGATAAGGCGCAGCGGTCGGGCTGAACGGGGGGTTCGTGCACACAGCCCAGCT
TGGAGCGAACGACCTACACCGAACTGAGATACCTACAGCGTGAGCTATGAGAAAGCGCCACGCTTCCCGA
AGGGAGAAAGGCGGACAGGTATCCGGTAAGCGGCAGGGTCGGAACAGGAGAGCGCACGAGGGAGCTTCCA
GGGGGAAACGCCTGGTATCTTTATAGTCCTGTCGGGTTTCGCCACCTCTGACTTGAGCGTCGATTTTTGT
GATGCTCGTCAGGGGGGCGGAGCCTATGGAAAAACGCCAGCAACGCG
